>Addgene plasmid #20992 | HOXB6-NA-MSCV | addgene partial sequence | sequence record 26796 | 20992 with pLXSN-5
TACTCCTTCTCTAGGCGCCGGAATTCGTTGGCCGCCACCATGGATTACAAGGATGACGACGATAAGAGCC
CGGGCGGATCCATCGAGGGTAGGCTGAGCTCCTATTTCGTTAACTCCACCTTCCCCGTCACTCTGGCCAG
CGGGCAGGAGTCCTTCCTGGGCCAGCTACCGCTCTATTCGTCGGGCTATGCGGACCCGCTGAGACATTAC
CCCGCGCCCTACGGGCCAGGGCCGGGCCAGGACAAGGGCTTTGCCACTTCCTCCTATTACCCGCCGGCGG
GCGGTGGCTACGGCCGAGCGGCGCCCTGCGACTACGGGCCGGCGCCGGCCTTCTACCGCGAGAAAGAGTC
GGCCTGCGCACTCTCCGGCGCCGACGAGCAGCCCCCGTTCCACCCCGAGCCGCGGAAGTCGGACTGCGCG
CAGGACAAGAGCGTGTTCGGCGAGACAGAAGAGCAGAAGTGCTCCACTCCGGTCTACCCGTGGATGCAGC
GGATGAATTCGTGCAACAGTTCCTCCTTTGGGCCCAGCGGCCGGCGAGGCCGCCAGACATACACACGTTA
CCAGACGCTGGAGCTGGAGAAGGAGTTTCACTACAATCGCTACCTGACGCGGCGGCGGCGCATCGAGATC
GCGCACGCCCTGTGCCTGACGGAGAGGCAGATCAAGATATGGTTCCAGGAC
