[The description below was written by a language model from this plasmid's Addgene catalogue record.]
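Description:
HOXB6-NA-MSCV is a retroviral mammalian expression plasmid built on the MSCV (murine stem cell virus) backbone, a roughly 6.5 kb vector. It is propagated in E. coli as a high-copy plasmid under ampicillin selection. In MSCV-type vectors the viral long terminal repeats flank the cargo, with the 5′ LTR driving transcription and a packaging signal allowing the transcript to be encapsidated when the plasmid is introduced into a retroviral packaging line. The resulting virus stably integrates the cassette into dividing target cells. The record gives no feature table, so these elements are inferred from the backbone type rather than confirmed for this construct.

The insert is an approximately 1 kb human HOXB6 coding sequence carrying an N-terminal Flag tag, cloned between EcoRI and XhoI sites that both remain intact. The record is internally inconsistent about the mutation. The mutation field reads "N51N", whereas the plasmid name and the depositor comments describe an asparagine-to-alanine (N→A) change that yields a DNA-binding mutant, so the field is probably a typographical error for a substitution at position 51. The depositor note also mentions what appears to be an IRES-GFP element (the comment is truncated). This would allow a fluorescent reporter to be co-translated from the same transcript, so that transduced cells can be identified or sorted.

The associated publication concerns HOXB6 binding to CREB-binding protein and its repression of globin expression in a DNA binding-dependent, PBX interaction-independent manner. In that context, the construct most plausibly serves as the DNA-binding-deficient comparison to wild-type HOXB6 in retrovirally transduced cells.
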