Addgene plasmid #20992: HOXB6-NA-MSCV
Depositing lab: Corey Largman. Depositing organization: San Francisco VA Health Care System. Publication: HOXB6 protein is bound to CREB-binding protein and represses globin expression in a DNA binding-dependent, PBX interaction-independent process. Shen W, Chrobak D, Krishnan K, Lawrence HJ, Largman C. J Biol Chem. 2004 Sep 17. 279(38):39895-904. 10.1074/jbc.M404132200 PubMed 15269212.
Backbone
  Vector backbone: MSCV
  Backbone manufacturer: Clontech
  Backbone size w/o insert (bp): 6500
  Vector type: Mammalian Expression, Retroviral
Growth in bacteria
  Bacterial resistance: Ampicillin, 100 μg/mL
  Growth temperature: 37°C
  Growth strain: DH5alpha
  Copy number: High Copy
Gene/Insert
  Gene/Insert name: HOXB6
  Species: H. sapiens (human)
  Insert size (bp): 1000
  Mutation: N51N
  Entrez Gene: HOXB6 (a.k.a. HOX2, HOX2B, HU-2, Hox-2.2)
  Tag / fusion protein: Flag (N terminal on insert)
  Cloning method: Restriction Enzyme; 5′ cloning site EcoRI (not destroyed); 3′ cloning site XhoI (not destroyed)
  Sequencing primers: 5′ MSCV
Terms and licenses: Academic/Nonprofit Terms; Industry Terms: Not Available to Industry
Depositor comments: Product of N->A mutation is a DNA-binding mutant. Has IRES-GF
How to cite: HOXB6-NA-MSCV was a gift from Corey Largman (Addgene plasmid # 20992 ; http://n2t.net/addgene:20992 ; RRID:Addgene_20992)
